>Addgene plasmid #244045 | H2B_mCherry_MoonTag | addgene full sequence | sequence record 491016 | Addgene NGS Result
GACGGATCGGGAGATCTCCCGATCCCCTATGGTGCACTCTCAGTACAATCTGCTCTGATGCCGCATAGTT
AAGCCAGTATCTGCTCCCTGCTTGTGTGTTGGAGGTCGCTGAGTAGTGCGCGAGCAAAATTTAAGCTACA
ACAAGGCAAGGCTTGACCGACAATTGCATGAAGAATCTGCTTAGGGTTAGGCGTTTTGCGCTGCTTCGCG
ATGTACGGGCCAGATATACGCGTTGACATTGATTATTGACTAGTTATTAATAGTAATCAATTACGGGGTC
ATTAGTTCATAGCCCATATATGGAGTTCCGCGTTACATAACTTACGGTAAATGGCCCGCCTGGCTGACCG
CCCAACGACCCCCGCCCATTGACGTCAATAATGACGTATGTTCCCATAGTAACGCCAATAGGGACTTTCC
ATTGACGTCAATGGGTGGAGTATTTACGGTAAACTGCCCACTTGGCAGTACATCAAGTGTATCATATGCC
AAGTACGCCCCCTATTGACGTCAATGACGGTAAATGGCCCGCCTGGCATTATGCCCAGTACATGACCTTA
TGGGACTTTCCTACTTGGCAGTACATCTACGTATTAGTCATCGCTATTACCATGGTGATGCGGTTTTGGC
AGTACATCAATGGGCGTGGATAGCGGTTTGACTCACGGGGATTTCCAAGTCTCCACCCCATTGACGTCAA
TGGGAGTTTGTTTTGGCACCAAAATCAACGGGACTTTCCAAAATGTCGTAACAACTCCGCCCCATTGACG
CAAATGGGCGGTAGGCGTGTACGGTGGGAGGTCTATATAAGCAGAGCTCTCCCTATCAGTGATAGAGATC
TCCCTATCAGTGATAGAGATCGTCGACGAGCTCGTTTAGTGAACCGTCAGATCGCCTGGAGACGCCATCC
ACGCTGTTTTGACCTCCATAGAAGACACCGGGACCGATCCAGCCTCCGGACTCTAGCGTTTAAACTTAAG
CTTGGTACCGAGCTCGGATCGTACCGCCACCATGCCAGAGCCAGCGAAGTCTGCTCCCGCCCCGAAAAAG
GGCTCCAAGAAGGCGGTGACTAAGGCGCAGAAGAAAGGCGGCAAGAAGCGCAAGCGCAGCCGCAAGGAGA
GCTATTCCATCTATGTGTACAAGGTTCTGAAGCAGGTCCACCCTGACACCGGCATTTCGTCCAAGGCCAT
GGGCATCATGAATTCGTTTGTGAACGACATTTTCGAGCGCATCGCAGGTGAGGCTTCCCGCCTGGCGCAT
TACAACAAGCGCTCGACCATCACCTCCAGGGAGATCCAGACGGCCGTGCGCCTGCTGCTGCCTGGGGAGT
TGGCCAAGCACGCCGTGTCCGAGGGTACTAAGGCCATCACCAAGTACACCAGCGCTAAGGATCAATTCGG
TGTGAGCAAGGGCGAGGAGGATAACATGGCCATCATCAAGGAGTTCATGCGCTTCAAGGTGCACATGGAG
GGCTCCGTGAACGGCCACGAGTTCGAGATCGAGGGCGAGGGCGAGGGCCGCCCCTACGAGGGCACCCAGA
CCGCCAAGCTGAAGGTGACCAAGGGTGGCCCCCTGCCCTTCGCCTGGGACATCCTGTCCCCTCAGTTCAT
GTACGGCTCCAAGGCCTACGTGAAGCACCCCGCCGACATCCCCGACTACTTGAAGCTGTCCTTCCCCGAG
GGCTTCAAGTGGGAGCGCGTGATGAACTTCGAGGACGGCGGCGTGGTGACCGTGACCCAGGACTCCTCCC
TGCAGGACGGCGAGTTCATCTACAAGGTGAAGCTGCGCGGCACCAACTTCCCCTCCGACGGCCCCGTAAT
GCAGAAGAAGACCATGGGCTGGGAGGCCTCCTCCGAGCGGATGTACCCCGAGGACGGCGCCCTGAAGGGC
GAGATCAAGCAGAGGCTGAAGCTGAAGGACGGCGGCCACTACGACGCTGAGGTCAAGACCACCTACAAGG
CCAAGAAGCCCGTGCAGCTGCCCGGCGCCTACAACGTCAACATCAAGTTGGACATCACCTCCCACAACGA
GGACTACACCATCGTGGAACAGTACGAACGCGCCGAGGGCCGCCACTCCACCGGCGGCATGGACGAGCTG
TACAAGGGTGGTGGTGGCGCGGCCGCAGATCGATCGATCACGCGTGCCACCATGACTAGTTTTGTACAAA
GCGGTCCGAAGAACGAGCAGGAACTGCTGGAGCTGGACAAATGGGCCTCTCTGGGCCGCGGTAAACATAT
GGATCGATCATAATACTCGAGTCTAGAGGGCCCGTTTAAACCCGCTGATCAGCCTCGACTGTGCCTTCTA
GTTGCCAGCCATCTGTTGTTTGCCCCTCCCCCGTGCCTTCCTTGACCCTGGAAGGTGCCACTCCCACTGT
CCTTTCCTAATAAAATGAGGAAATTGCATCGCATTGTCTGAGTAGGTGTCATTCTATTCTGGGGGGTGGG
GTGGGGCAGGACAGCAAGGGGGAGGATTGGGAAGACAATAGCAGGCATGCTGGGGATGCGGTGGGCTCTA
TGGCTTCTGAGGCGGAAAGAACCAGCTGGGGCTCTAGGGGGTATCCCC
[124 nt withheld, positions 2569-2692]
C
[91 nt withheld, positions 2694-2784]
A
[49 nt withheld, positions 2786-2834]
CCTTTGACGTTGGAGTCCACGTTCTTT
[37 nt withheld, positions 2862-2898]
ACCCTATCTCGGTCTATTCTTTTGATTTATAAGGGATTTTGCCGATTTCGGCCTATTGGTTAAAAAATGA
GCTGATTTAACAAAAATTTAACGCGAATTAATTCTGTGGAATGTGTGTCAGTTAGGGTGTGGAAAGTCCC
CAGGCTCCCCAGCAGGCAGAAGTATGCAAAGCATGCATCTCAATTAGTCAGCAACCAGGTGTGGAAAGTC
CCCAGGCTCCCCAGCAGGCAGAAGTATGCAAAGCATGCATCTCAATTAGTCAGCAACCATAGTCCCGCCC
CTAACTCCGCCCATCCCGCCCCTAACTCCGCCCAGTTCCGCCCATTCTCCGCCCCATGGCTGACTAATTT
TTTTTATTTATGCAGAGGCCGAGGCCGCCTCTGCCTCTGAGCTATTCCAGAAGTAGTGAGGAGGCTTTTT
TGGAGGCCTAGGCTTTTGCAAAAAGCTCCCGGGAGCTTGTATATCCATTTTCGGATCTGATCAGCACGTG
TTGACAATTAATCATCGGCATAGTATATCGGCATAGTATAATACGACAAGGTGAGGAACTAAACCATGGC
CAAGTTGACCAGTGCCGTTCCGGTGCTCACCGCGCGCGACGTCGCCGGAGCGGTCGAGTTCTGGACCGAC
CGGCTCGGGTTCTCCCGGGACTTCGTGGAGGACGACTTCGCCGGTGTGGTCCGGGACGACGTGACCCTGT
TCATCAGCGCGGTCCAGGACCAGGTGGTGCCGGACAACACCCTGGCCTGGGTGTGGGTGCGCGGCCTGGA
CGAGCTGTACGCCGAGTGGTCGGAGGTCGTGTCCACGAACTTCCGGGACGCCTCCGGGCCGGCCATGACC
GAGATCGGCGAGCAGCCGTGGGGGCGGGAGTTCGCCCTGCGCGACCCGGCCGGCAACTGCGTGCACTTCG
TGGCCGAGGAGCAGGACTGACACGTGCTACGAGATTTCGATTCCACCGCCGCCTTCTATGAAAGGTTGGG
CTTCGGAATCGTTTTCCGGGACGCCGGCTGGATGATCCTCCAGCGCGGGGATCTCATGCTGGAGTTCTTC
GCCCACCCCAACTTGTTTATTGCAGCTTATAATGGTTACAAATAAAGCAATAGCATCACAAATTTCACAA
ATAAAGCATTTTTTTCACTGCATTCTAGTTGTGGTTTGTCCAAACTCATCAATGTATCTTATCATGTCTG
TATACCGTCGACCTCTAGCTAGAGCTTGGCGTAATCATGGTCATAGCTGTTTCCTGTGTGAAATTGTTAT
CCGCTCACAATTCCACACAACATACGAGCCGGAAGCATAAAGTGTAAAGCCTGGGGTGCCTAATGAGTGA
GCTAACTCACATTAATTGCGTTGCGCTCACTGCCCGCTTTCCAGTCGGGAAACCTGTCGTGCCAGCTGCA
TTAATGAATCGGCCAACGCGCGGGGAGAGGCGGTTTGCGTATTGGGCGCTCTTCCGCTTCCTCGCTCACT
GACTCGCTGCGCTCGGTCGTTCGGCTGCGGCGAGCGGTATCAGCTCACTCAAAGGCGGTAATACGGTTAT
CCACAGAATCAGGGGATAACGCAGGAAAGAACATGTGAGCAAAAGGCCAGCAAAAGGCCAGGAACCGTAA
AAAGGCCGCGTTGCTGGCGTTTTTCCATAGGCTCCGCCCCCCTGACGAGCATCACAAAAATCGACGCTCA
AGTCAGAGGTGGCGAAACCCGACAGGACTATAAAGATACCAGGCGTTTCCCCCTGGAAGCTCCCTCGTGC
GCTCTCCTGTTCCGACCCTGCCGCTTACCGGATACCTGTCCGCCTTTCTCCCTTCGGGAAGCGTGGCGCT
TTCTCATAGCTCACGCTGTAGGTATCTCAGTTCGGTGTAGGTCGTTCGCTCCAAGCTGGGCTGTGTGCAC
GAACCCCCCGTTCAGCCCGACCGCTGCGCCTTATCCGGTAACTATCGTCTTGAGTCCAACCCGGTAAGAC
ACGACTTATCGCCACTGGCAGCAGCCACTGGTAACAGGATTAGCAGAGCGAGGTATGTAGGCGGTGCTAC
AGAGTTCTTGAAGTGGTGGCCTAACTACGGCTACACTAGAAGAACAGTATTTGGTATCTGCGCTCTGCTG
AAGCCAGTTACCTTCGGAAAAAGAGTTGGTAGCTCTTGATCCGGCAAACAAACCACCGCTGGTAGCGGTG
GTTTTTTTGTTTGCAAGCAGCAGATTACGCGCAGAAAAAAAGGATCTCAAGAAGATCCTTTGATCTTTTC
TACGGGGTCTGACGCTCAGTGGAACGAAAACTCACGTTAAGGGATTTTGGTCATGAGATTATCAAAAAGG
ATCTTCACCTAGATCCTTTTAAATTAAAAATGAAGTTTTAAATCAATCTAAAGTATATATGAGTAAACTT
GGTCTGACAGTTACCAATGCTTAATCAGTGAGGCACCTATCTCAGCGATCTGTCTATTTCGTTCATCCAT
AGTTGCCTGACTCCCCGTCGTGTAGATAACTACGATACGGGAGGGCTTACCATCTGGCCCCAGTGCTGCA
ATGATACCGCGAGACCCACGCTCACCGGCTCCAGATTTATCAGCAATAAACCAGCCAGCCGGAAGGGCCG
AGCGCAGAAGTGGTCCTGCAACTTTATCCGCCTCCATCCAGTCTATTAATTGTTGCCGGGAAGCTAGAGT
AAGTAGTTCGCCAGTTAATAGTTTGCGCAACGTTGTTGCCATTGCTACAGGCATCGTGGTGTCACGCTCG
TCGTTTGGTATGGCTTCATTCAGCTCCGGTTCCCAACGATCAAGGCGAGTTACATGATCCCCCATGTTGT
GCAAAAAAGCGGTTAGCTCCTTCGGTCCTCCGATCGTTGTCAGAAGTAAGTTGGCCGCAGTGTTATCACT
CATGGTTATGGCAGCACTGCATAATTCTCTTACTGTCATGCCATCCGTAAGATGCTTTTCTGTGACTGGT
GAGTACTCAACCAAGTCATTCTGAGAATAGTGTATGCGGCGACCGAGTTGCTCTTGCCCGGCGTCAATAC
GGGATAATACCGCGCCACATAGCAGAACTTTAAAAGTGCTCATCATTGGAAAACGTTCTTCGGGGCGAAA
ACTCTCAAGGATCTTACCGCTGTTGAGATCCAGTTCGATGTAACCCACTCGTGCACCCAACTGATCTTCA
GCATCTTTTACTTTCACCAGCGTTTCTGGGTGAGCAAAAACAGGAAGGCAAAATGCCGCAAAAAAGGGAA
TAAGGGCGACACGGAAATGTTGAATACTCATACTCTTCCTTTTTCAATATTATTGAAGCATTTATCAGGG
TTATTGTCTCATGAGCGGATACATATTTGAATGTATTTAGAAAAATAAACAAATAGGGGTTCCGCGCACA
TTTCCCCGAAAAGTGCCACCTGACGTC
Features (pLannotate 1.2.2; 23 found; start..end, strand, type, name):
     28..80      -  misc_feature   bom (fragment): basis of mobility region from pBR322
    235..614     +  enhancer       CMV enhancer: human cytomegalovirus immediate early enhancer
    615..818     +  promoter       CMV promoter: human cytomegalovirus (CMV) immediate early promoter
    820..839     +  promoter       PLtetO-1 promoter (fragment): modified phage lambda PL promoter with tet operator sites (Lutz and Bujard, 1997)
    841..860     +  promoter       PLtetO-1 promoter (fragment): modified phage lambda PL promoter with tet operator sites (Lutz and Bujard, 1997)
    868..901     +  promoter       TRE3GV promoter (fragment): 3rd-generation Tet-responsive promoter that can be activated by binding of Tet-On® 3G, optimized for retroviral and lentiviral vectors
   1012..1389    +  CDS            H2B: human histone H2B; HIST1H2BJ
   1402..2106    +  CDS            mCherry: mCherry is a basic (constitutively fluorescent) red fluorescent protein published in 2004, derived from Discosoma sp.. It is reported to be a very rapidly-maturing monomer with low acid sensitivity.
   2299..2523    +  polyA_signal   bGH poly(A) signal: bovine growth hormone polyadenylation signal
   2527..2548    +  promoter       SV40 promoter (fragment): SV40 enhancer and early promoter
   2569..2997    +  rep_origin     f1 ori (sequence partly withheld): f1 bacteriophage origin of replication; arrow indicates direction of (+) strand synthesis
   3011..3340    +  promoter       SV40 promoter: SV40 enhancer and early promoter
   3388..3435    +  promoter       EM7 promoter: synthetic bacterial promoter&nbsp
   3454..3828    +  CDS            BleoR: antibiotic-binding protein; Sh ble from Streptoalloteichus hindustanus; confers resistance to bleomycin, phleomycin, and Zeocin™
   3838..3963    +  CDS            ble (fragment): BLE_KLEPN - Experimental evidence at protein level: Swiss-Prot protein existence level 1. Binding protein with a strong affinity to the bleomycin family of antibiotics. Binds to CL990; an antimitotic-antibiotic compound. From Klebsiella pneumoniae.
   3958..4079    +  polyA_signal   SV40 poly(A) signal: SV40 polyadenylation signal
   4152..4168    -  protein_bind   lac operator: The lac repressor binds to the lac operator to inhibit transcription in E. coli. This inhibition can be relieved by adding lactose or isopropyl-β-D-thiogalactopyranoside (IPTG). lac repressor encoded by lacI
   4176..4206    -  promoter       lac promoter: promoter for the E. coli lac operon
   4221..4242    -  protein_bind   CAP binding site: CAP binding activates transcription in the presence of cAMP. E. coli catabolite activator protein
   4255..4347    -  CDS            lacI (fragment): lac repressor; lacI; The lac repressor binds to the lac operator to inhibit transcription in E. coli. This inhibition can be relieved by adding lactose or isopropyl-β-D-thiogalactopyranoside (IPTG).
   4530..5118    -  rep_origin     ori: high-copy-number ColE1/pMB1/pBR322/pUC origin of replication
   5289..6149    -  CDS            AmpR: β-lactamase; bla; confers resistance to ampicillin, carbenicillin, and related antibiotics
   6150..6254    -  promoter       AmpR promoter: bla
