[The description below was written by a language model from this plasmid's Addgene catalogue record and pLannotate feature annotations shown in this document.]
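Description:
H2B_mCherry_MoonTag is a mammalian expression plasmid of about 6.3 kb built on the pcDNA4TO backbone. It is propagated in E. coli through a high-copy ColE1/pUC-type origin and selected with ampicillin via the β-lactamase gene. An f1 origin is also present. For selection in mammalian cells, the backbone carries a bleomycin/Zeocin resistance gene (Sh ble). This gene sits behind both the SV40 early promoter and the bacterial EM7 promoter and is terminated by an SV40 polyadenylation signal.

The payload is a single open reading frame in which human histone H2B (HIST1H2BJ) is fused to the red fluorescent protein mCherry. According to the catalogue entry, one copy of the MoonTag follows at the C terminus; this is a short peptide epitope derived from gp41. The feature table does not annotate the tag itself, though there is unannotated sequence between the end of mCherry and the bGH polyadenylation signal where it would be expected. Expression is driven by the CMV enhancer and promoter. Immediately downstream are two short matches to tet operator sequences, consistent with the tetracycline-regulatable CMV/TetO2 design of this backbone. Transcription should therefore be constitutive in ordinary cells and repressible only in lines that express the Tet repressor.

Because H2B incorporates into nucleosomes, the fusion tethers mCherry and the single MoonTag to chromatin in the nucleus. This provides a visible, fixed bait. The stated purpose is this anchoring, in the context of work on manipulating proteins through single copies of short peptide tags. A typical use would be testing whether a MoonTag-specific binder is recruited to the nucleus in cultured cells.
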