Addgene plasmid #244045: H2B_mCherry_MoonTag
Purpose: anchoring mCherry-1x MoonTag to the chromatin/nucleus
Depositing lab: Markus Affolter. Depositing organization: University of Basel. Publication: Protein manipulation using single copies of short peptide tags in cultured cells and in Drosophila melanogaster. Vigano MA, Ell CM, Kustermann MMM, Aguilar G, Matsuda S, Zhao N, Stasevich TJ, Affolter M, Pyrowolakis G. Development. 2021 Mar 16;148(6):dev191700. doi: 10.1242/dev.191700. PubMed 33593816.
Backbone
  Vector backbone: pcDNA4TO
  Vector type: Mammalian Expression
Growth in bacteria
  Bacterial resistance: Ampicillin, 100 μg/mL
  Growth temperature: 37°C
  Growth strain: DH5alpha
  Copy number: High Copy
Gene/Insert
  Gene/Insert name: HIST1H2BJ-mCherry-MoonTag
  Species: H. sapiens (human)
  Tag / fusion protein: MoonTag (gp41) (C terminal on insert)
  Cloning method: Restriction Enzyme; 5′ cloning site Unknown (unknown if destroyed)
Terms and licenses: Academic/Nonprofit Terms; Industry Terms: Not Available to Industry
How to cite: H2B_mCherry_MoonTag was a gift from Markus Affolter (Addgene plasmid # 244045 ; http://n2t.net/addgene:244045 ; RRID:Addgene_244045)
